>Addgene plasmid #164723 | pYPQ265G2 | addgene full sequence | sequence record 341525 | Addgene NGS Result
TGGACCAGCCAGGACAGAAATGCCTCGACTTCGCTGCTACCCAAGGTTGCCGGGTGACGCACACCGTGGA
AACGGATGAAGGCACGAACCCAGTGGACATAAGCCTGTTCGGTTCGTAAGCTGTAATGCAAGTAGCGTAT
GCGCTCACGCAACTGGTCCAGAACCTTGACCGAACGCAGCGGTGGTAACGGCGCAGTGGCGGTTTTCATG
GCTTGTTATGACTGTTTTTTTGGGGTACAGTCTATGCCTCGGGCATCCAAGCAGCAAGCGCGTTACGCCG
TGGGTCGATGTTTGATGTTATGGAGCAGCAACGATGTTACGCAGCAGGGCAGTCGCCCTAAAACAAAGTT
AAACATTATGAGGGAAGCGGTGATCGCCGAAGTATCGACTCAACTATCAGAGGTAGTTGGCGTCATCGAG
CGCCATCTCGAACCGACGTTGCTGGCCGTACATTTGTACGGCTCCGCAGTGGATGGCGGCCTGAAGCCAC
ACAGTGATATTGATTTGCTGGTTACGGTGACCGTAAGGCTTGATGAAACAACGCGGCGAGCTTTGATCAA
CGACCTTTTGGAAACTTCGGCTTCCCCTGGAGAGAGCGAGATTCTCCGCGCTGTAGAAGTCACCATTGTT
GTGCACGACGACATCATTCCGTGGCGTTATCCAGCTAAGCGCGAACTGCAATTTGGAGAATGGCAGCGCA
ATGACATTCTTGCAGGTATCTTCGAGCCAGCCACGATCGACATTGATCTGGCTATCTTGCTGACAAAAGC
AAGAGAACATAGCGTTGCCTTGGTAGGTCCAGCGGCGGAGGAACTCTTTGATCCGGTTCCTGAACAGGAT
CTATTTGAGGCGCTAAATGAAACCTTAACGCTATGGAACTCGCCGCCCGACTGGGCTGGCGATGAGCGAA
ATGTAGTGCTTACGTTGTCCCGCATTTGGTACAGCGCAGTAACCGGCAAAATCGCGCCGAAGGATGTCGC
TGCCGACTGGGCAATGGAGCGCCTGCCGGCCCAGTATCAGCCCGTCATACTTGAAGCTAGACAGGCTTAT
CTTGGACAAGAAGAAGATCGCTTGGCCTCGCGCGCAGATCAGTTGGAAGAATTTGTCCACTACGTGAAAG
GCGAGATCACCAAGGTAGTCGGCAAATAACCCTCGAGCCACCCATGACCAAAATCCCTTAACGTGAGTTA
CGCGTCGTTCCACTGAGCGTCAGACCCCGTAGAAAAGATCAAAGGATCTTCTTGAGATCCTTTTTTTCTG
CGCGTAATCTGCTGCTTGCAAACAAAAAAACCACCGCTACCAGCGGTGGTTTGTTTGCCGGATCAAGAGC
TACCAACTCTTTTTCCGAAGGTAACTGGCTTCAGCAGAGCGCAGATACCAAATACTGTTCTTCTAGTGTA
GCCGTAGTTAGGCCACCACTTCAAGAACTCTGTAGCACCGCCTACATACCTCGCTCTGCTAATCCTGTTA
CCAGTGGCTGCTGCCAGTGGCGATAAGTCGTGTCTTACCGGGTTGGACTCAAGACGATAGTTACCGGATA
AGGCGCAGCGGTCGGGCTGAACGGGGGGTTCGTGCACACAGCCCAGCTTGGAGCGAACGACCTACACCGA
ACTGAGATACCTACAGCGTGAGCTATGAGAAAGCGCCACGCTTCCCGAAGGGAGAAAGGCGGACAGGTAT
CCGGTAAGCGGCAGGGTCGGAACAGGAGAGCGCACGAGGGAGCTTCCAGGGGGAAACGCCTGGTATCTTT
ATAGTCCTGTCGGGTTTCGCCACCTCTGACTTGAGCGTCGATTTTTGTGATGCTCGTCAGGGGGGCGGAG
CCTATGGAAAAACGCCAGCAACGCGGCCTTTTTACGGTTCCTGGCCTTTTGCTGGCCTTTTGCTCACATG
TTCTTTCCTGCGTTATCCCCTGATTCTGTGGATAACCGTATTACCGCCTTTGAGTGAGCTGATACCGCTC
GCCGCAGCCGAACGACCGAGCGCAGCGAGTCAGTGAGCGAGGAAGCGGAAGAGCGCCCAATACGCAAACC
GCCTCTCCCCGCGCGTTGGCCGATTCATTAATGCAGCTGGCACGACAGGTTTCCCGACTGGAAAGCGGGC
AGTGAGCGCAACGCAATTAATACGCGTACCGCGAGCCAGGAAGAGTTTGTAGAAACGCAAAAAGGCCATC
CGTCAGGATGGCCTTCTGCTTAGTTTGATGCCTGGCAGTTTATGGCGGGCGTCCTGCCCGCCACCCTCCG
GGCCGTTGCTTCACAACGTTCAAATCCGCTCCCGGCGGATTTGTCCTACTCAGGAGAGCGTTCACCGACA
AACAACAGATAAAACGAAAGGCCCAGTCTTCCGACTGAGCCTTTCGTTTTATTTGATGCCTGGCAGTTCC
CTACTCTCGCGTTAACGCTTGCATGGATGTTTTCCCAGTCACGACGTTGTAAAACGACGGCCAGTCTTAA
GCTCGGGCCCCAAATAATGATTTTATTTTGACTGATAGTGACCTGTTCGTTGCAACAAATTGATGAGCAA
TGCTTTTTTATAATGCCAACTTTGTACAAAAAAGCAGGCTCCGAATTCGCCCTTCATGGAGGCCTCTCCG
GCTTCAGGTCCTCGCCATCTCATGGACCCCCATATCTTTACCTCCAATTTCAATAACGGCATTGGCAGGC
ACAAGACATACCTCTGTTATGAGGTCGAGCGGCTCGATAACGGAACCTCAGTGAAGATGGACCAACACAG
GGGTTTCCTTCATAACCAAGCGAAAAATCTCCTTTGCGGTTTCTATGGGCGGCACGCGGAGCTGAGATTC
TTGGATTTGGTCCCGAGCCTCCAGCTGGATCCCGCGCAAATATACCGCGTCACTTGGTTCATATCATGGA
GCCCGTGCTTTAGCTGGGGGTGTGCCGGTGAGGTTCGCGCGTTCCTCCAGGAAAACACCCATGTTCGCCT
CCGGATTTTCGCAGCGAGGATTTTCGACTATGATCCACTTTACAAAGAGGCCCTCCAAATGCTTAGAGAT
GCTGGGGCTCAAGTTTCAATTATGACATACGACGAGTTTAAGCATTGTTGGGACACTTTTGTCGATCATC
AGGGTTGTCCCTTCCAGCCGTGGGATGGTCTTGATGAGCATTCGCAAGCTTTGAGTGGCAGGCTTCGCGC
GATACTTCAGAACCAGGGTAACTCAGGTTCTGAGACCCCTGGCACAAGTGAGTCAGCAACACCCGAGTCC
ACCATGGATTACAAGGACCACGACGGGGATTACAAGGACCACGACATTGATTACAAGGATGATGATGACA
AGATGGCTCCGAAGAAGAAGAGGAAGGTTGGCATCCACGGGGTGCCAGCTGCTGACAAGAAGTACTCGAT
CGGCCTCGCTATTGGGACTAACTCTGTTGGCTGGGCCGTGATCACCGACGAGTACAAGGTGCCCTCAAAG
AAGTTCAAGGTCCTGGGCAACACCGATCGGCATTCCATCAAGAAGAATCTCATTGGCGCTCTCCTGTTCG
ACAGCGGCGAGACGGCTGAGGCTACGCGGCTCAAGCGCACCGCCCGCAGGCGGTACACGCGCAGGAAGAA
TCGCATCTGCTACCTGCAGGAGATTTTCTCCAACGAGATGGCGAAGGTTGACGATTCTTTCTTCCACAGG
CTGGAGGAGTCATTCCTCGTGGAGGAGGATAAGAAGCACGAGCGGCATCCAATCTTCGGCAACATTGTCG
ACGAGGTTGCCTACCACGAGAAGTACCCTACGATCTACCATCTGCGGAAGAAGCTCGTGGACTCCACAGA
TAAGGCGGACCTCCGCCTGATCTACCTCGCTCTGGCCCACATGATTAAGTTCAGGGGCCATTTCCTGATC
GAGGGGGATCTCAACCCGGACAATAGCGATGTTGACAAGCTGTTCATCCAGCTCGTGCAGACGTACAACC
AGCTCTTCGAGGAGAACCCCATTAATGCGTCAGGCGTCGACGCGAAGGCTATCCTGTCCGCTAGGCTCTC
GAAGTCTCGGAAGCTCGAGAACCTGATCGCCCAGCTGCCGGGCGAGAAGAAGAACGGCCTGTTCGGGAAT
CTCATTGCGCTCAGCCTGGGGCTCACGCCCAACTTCAAGTCGAATTTCGATCTCGCTGAGGACGCCAAGC
TGCAGCTCTCCAAGGACACATACGACGATGACCTGGATAACCTCCTGGCCCAGATCGGCGATCAGTACGC
GGACCTGTTCCTCGCTGCCAAGAATCTGTCGGACGCCATCCTCCTGTCTGATATTCTCAGGGTGAACACC
GAGATTACGAAGGCTCCGCTCTCAGCCTCCATGATCAAGCGCTACGACGAGCACCATCAGGATCTGACCC
TCCTGAAGGCGCTGGTCAGGCAGCAGCTCCCCGAGAAGTACAAGGAGATCTTCTTCGATCAGTCGAAGAA
CGGCTACGCTGGGTACATTGACGGCGGGGCCTCTCAGGAGGAGTTCTACAAGTTCATCAAGCCGATTCTG
GAGAAGATGGACGGCACGGAGGAGCTGCTGGTGAAGCTCAAGCGCGAGGACCTCCTGAGGAAGCAGCGGA
CATTCGATAACGGCAGCATCCCACACCAGATTCATCTCGGGGAGCTGCACGCTATCCTGAGGAGGCAGGA
GGACTTCTACCCTTTCCTCAAGGATAACCGCGAGAAGATCGAGAAGATTCTGACTTTCAGGATCCCGTAC
TACGTCGGCCCACTCGCTAGGGGCAACTCCCGCTTCGCTTGGATGACCCGCAAGTCAGAGGAGACGATCA
CGCCGTGGAACTTCGAGGAGGTGGTCGACAAGGGCGCTAGCGCTCAGTCGTTCATCGAGAGGATGACGAA
TTTCGACAAGAACCTGCCAAATGAGAAGGTGCTCCCTAAGCACTCGCTCCTGTACGAGTACTTCACAGTC
TACAACGAGCTGACTAAGGTGAAGTATGTGACCGAGGGCATGAGGAAGCCGGCTTTCCTGTCTGGGGAGC
AGAAGAAGGCCATCGTGGACCTCCTGTTCAAGACCAACCGGAAGGTCACGGTTAAGCAGCTCAAGGAGGA
CTACTTCAAGAAGATTGAGTGCTTCGATTCGGTCGAGATCTCTGGCGTTGAGGACCGCTTCAACGCCTCC
CTGGGGACCTACCACGATCTCCTGAAGATCATTAAGGATAAGGACTTCCTGGACAACGAGGAGAATGAGG
ATATCCTCGAGGACATTGTGCTGACACTCACTCTGTTCGAGGACCGGGAGATGATCGAGGAGCGCCTGAA
GACTTACGCCCATCTCTTCGATGACAAGGTCATGAAGCAGCTCAAGAGGAGGAGGTACACCGGCTGGGGG
AGGCTGAGCAGGAAGCTCATCAACGGCATTCGGGACAAGCAGTCCGGGAAGACGATCCTCGACTTCCTGA
AGAGCGATGGCTTCGCGAACCGCAATTTCATGCAGCTGATTCACGATGACAGCCTCACATTCAAGGAGGA
TATCCAGAAGGCTCAGGTGAGCGGCCAGGGGGACTCGCTGCACGAGCATATCGCGAACCTCGCTGGCTCG
CCAGCTATCAAGAAGGGGATTCTGCAGACCGTGAAGGTTGTGGACGAGCTGGTGAAGGTCATGGGCAGGC
ACAAGCCTGAGAACATCGTCATTGAGATGGCCCGGGAGAATCAGACCACGCAGAAGGGCCAGAAGAACTC
ACGCGAGAGGATGAAGAGGATCGAGGAGGGCATTAAGGAGCTGGGGTCCCAGATCCTCAAGGAGCACCCG
GTGGAGAACACGCAGCTGCAGAATGAGAAGCTCTACCTGTACTACCTCCAGAATGGCCGCGATATGTATG
TGGACCAGGAGCTGGATATTAACAGGCTCAGCGATTACGACGTCGATCATATCGTTCCACAGTCATTCCT
GAAGGATGACTCCATTGACAACAAGGTCCTCACCAGGTCGGACAAGAACCGGGGCAAGTCTGATAATGTT
CCTTCAGAGGAGGTCGTTAAGAAGATGAAGAACTACTGGCGCCAGCTCCTGAATGCCAAGCTGATCACGC
AGCGGAAGTTCGATAACCTCACAAAGGCTGAGAGGGGCGGGCTCTCTGAGCTGGACAAGGCGGGCTTCAT
CAAGAGGCAGCTGGTCGAGACACGGCAGATCACTAAGCACGTTGCGCAGATTCTCGACTCACGGATGAAC
ACTAAGTACGATGAGAATGACAAGCTGATCCGCGAGGTGAAGGTCATCACCCTGAAGTCAAAGCTCGTCT
CCGACTTCAGGAAGGATTTCCAGTTCTACAAGGTTCGGGAGATCAACAATTACCACCATGCCCATGACGC
GTACCTGAACGCGGTGGTCGGCACAGCTCTGATCAAGAAGTACCCAAAGCTCGAGAGCGAGTTCGTGTAC
GGGGACTACAAGGTTTACGATGTGAGGAAGATGATCGCCAAGTCGGAGCAGGAGATTGGCAAGGCTACCG
CCAAGTACTTCTTCTACTCTAACATTATGAATTTCTTCAAGACAGAGATCACTCTGGCCAATGGCGAGAT
CCGGAAGCGCCCCCTCATCGAGACGAACGGCGAGACGGGGGAGATCGTGTGGGACAAGGGCAGGGATTTC
GCGACCGTCAGGAAGGTTCTCTCCATGCCACAAGTGAATATCGTCAAGAAGACAGAGATACAAACGGTTG
GTCAGAACGGGGGTCTTTTCGATGATAACCCAAAATCCCCGCTTGAGGTGACCCCTTCAAAGCTGGTGCC
ACTCAAAAAGGAATTGAATCCAAAAAAGTATGGCGGATACCAAAAGCCTACAACGGCGTATCCCGTCCTC
TTGATTACGGATACAAAGCAACTTATTCCTATATCCGTTATGAATAAAAAACAGTTCGAGCAGAACCCTG
TTAAGTTCCTGCGGGATAGAGGCTATCAACAAGTGGGCAAGAACGATTTTATTAAGCTTCCTAAATATAC
GCTCGTGGATATTGGAGACGGCATAAAAAGACTTTGGGCTTCCTCGAAAGAAATACATAAGGGCAACCAA
CTCGTCGTCTCAAAAAAGTCTCAGATCCTTCTTTATCATGCGCACCACCTTGATTCAGACCTCTCAAACG
ATTATCTTCAGAACCATAATCAGCAGTTTGACGTGCTCTTCAACGAGATAATTTCATTCTCTAAAAAGTG
CAAGCTCGGGAAGGAGCACATACAGAAAATCGAAAACGTCTATTCTAACAAAAAGAACTCAGCCTCCATA
GAGGAGTTGGCAGAATCATTCATAAAGCTCCTGGGCTTTACTCAGCTGGGCGCCACATCACCGTTTAACT
TTCTGGGAGTCAAACTCAATCAAAAGCAGTATAAGGGCAAAAAGGACTATATTCTCCCCTGTACCGAAGG
AACTCTCATCAGGCAATCCATTACAGGGTTGTACGAAACAAGGGTCGACCTCTCAAAAATAGGAGAGGAC
AAGCGGCCAGCGGCGACGAAGAAGGCGGGGCAGGCGAAGAAGAAGAAGGGAGACGGATCAGGCGGGTCAA
CAAACCTCAGTGACATCATAGAGAAGGAAACTGGTAAGCAACTGGTTATTCAAGAGAGCATTCTGATGCT
CCCTGAGGAAGTCGAGGAAGTTATAGGAAACAAGCCTGAGAGCGATATACTCGTGCATACGGCGTATGAC
GAGAGCACGGATGAAAATGTGATGCTCTTGACCAGCGATGCGCCAGAATATAAACCCTGGGCACTGGTTA
TTCAGGACTCTAACGGGGAAAATAAAATCAAGATGCTCTCAGGTGGCTCCCCAAAGAAGAAACGCAAGGT
TTAGTGGCGGCCGCCGACGTCCGATCGTTCAAACATTTGGCAATAAAGTTTCTTAAGATTGAATCCTGTT
GCCGGTCTTGCGATGATTATCATATAATTTCTGTTGAATTACGTTAAGCATGTAATAATTAACATGTAAT
GCATGACGTTATTTATGAGATGGGTTTTTATGATTAGAGTCCCGCAATTATACATTTAATACGCGATAGA
AAACAAAATATAGCGCGCAAACTAGGATAAATTATCGCGCGCGGTGTCATCTATGTTACTAGATCGGGAA
TTGATCCCCCCTCGACAGCTTCCGGAAAGGGCGAATTCGCAACTTTGTATACAAAAGTTGAACGAGAAAC
GTAAAATGATATAAATATCAATATATTAAATTAGATTTTGCATAAAAAACAGACTACATAATACTGTAAA
ACACAACATATCCAGTCACTATGCCATCCAGCTGATATCCCCTATAGTGAGTCGTATTACATGGTCATAG
CTGTTTCCTGGCAGCTCTGGCCCGTGTCTCAAAATCTCTGATGTTACATTGCACAAGATAAAAATATATC
ATCATGCCTCCTC
Features (pLannotate 1.2.2; 16 found; start..end, strand, type, name):
     96..119     +  promoter       Pc promoter (fragment): intI1 (promoter lies within the coding sequence); class 1 integron promoter
    295..351     +  CDS            GmR (fragment): gentamycin acetyltransferase; aacC1; confers resistance to gentamycin
    358..1149    +  CDS            SmR: aminoglycoside adenylyltransferase (Murphy, 1985); aadA; confers resistance to spectinomycin and streptomycin
   1242..1830    +  rep_origin     ori: high-copy-number ColE1/pMB1/pBR322/pUC origin of replication
   2013..2105    +  CDS            lacI (fragment): lac repressor; lacI; The lac repressor binds to the lac operator to inhibit transcription in E. coli. This inhibition can be relieved by adding lactose or isopropyl-β-D-thiogalactopyranoside (IPTG).
   2160..2187    -  terminator     rrnB T2 terminator: transcription terminator T2 from the E. coli rrnB gene
   2319..2362    +  terminator     rrnB T1 terminator: Escherichia coli rrnB; transcription terminator T1 from the E. coli rrnB gene
   2409..2445    -  CDS            lacZα (fragment): LacZα fragment of β-galactosidase; lacZ fragment
   2461..2560    +  protein_bind   attL1: mutant version of attL; recombination site for the Gateway® LR reaction LR Clonase™
   2576..3172    +  CDS            APOBEC3A: ABC3A_HUMAN - Experimental evidence at protein level: Swiss-Prot protein existence level 1. DNA deaminase (cytidine deaminase) with restriction activity against viruses, foreign DNA and mobility of retrotransposons. Exhibits antiviral activity against adeno-associated virus (AAV) and human T- cell leukemia virus type 1 (HTLV-1) and may inhibit the mobility of LTR and non-LTR retrotransposons. Selectively targets single-stranded DNA and can deaminate both methylcytosine and cytosine in foreign DNA. Can induce somatic hypermutation in the nuclear and mitochondrial DNA. May also play a role in th
   3269..3288    +  CDS            2xFLAG (fragment): two tandem FLAG® epitope tags
   3344..7420    +  CDS            cas9: CAS9_STRP1 - Also known as csn1 From Streptococcus pyogenes serotype M1.
   7490..7738    +  CDS            UGI: UNGI_BPPB2 - Experimental evidence at protein level: Swiss-Prot protein existence level 1. This protein binds specifically and reversibly to the host uracil-DNA glycosylase, preventing removal of uracil residues from PBS2 DNA by the host uracil-excision repair system. From Bacillus phage PBS2 (Bacteriophage PBS2).
   7793..8045    +  terminator     NOS terminator: nopaline synthase terminator and poly(A) signal
   8090..8213    +  protein_bind   attR5: mutant version of attR; recombination site for the Gateway® LR reaction LR Clonase™
   8231..8249    -  promoter       T7 promoter: promoter for bacteriophage T7 RNA polymerase
