[The description below was written by a language model from this plasmid's Addgene catalogue record and pLannotate feature annotations shown in this document.]
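Description:
pYPQ265G2 is an 8,343 bp Gateway entry clone built on the pYPQ255 backbone and intended for assembling plant cytosine base editor expression vectors. It is maintained in E. coli as a high-copy plasmid through a ColE1/pUC-type origin and selected with spectinomycin via the aadA (SmR) aminoglycoside adenylyltransferase gene. Short remnants of a class 1 integron promoter, a gentamicin resistance gene, lacI and lacZα appear in the annotation as backbone fragments rather than functional units. The rrnB T1 and T2 terminators sit upstream of the cloning region, where they insulate it from read-through transcription in bacteria.

The payload lies between an attL1 and an attR5 site, so it can be transferred by an LR recombination, typically in a multisite format alongside a second entry clone, into a destination vector. It encodes a single fusion protein, A3A(Y130F)-ziSpyMac(D10A)-UGI. This consists of human APOBEC3A cytidine deaminase carrying the Y130F substitution, a linker region with a partial FLAG tag match, an iSpyMacCas9 nickase (D10A) that the annotation tool matches to Streptococcus pyogenes Cas9, and the uracil DNA glycosylase inhibitor from Bacillus phage PBS2. The deaminase converts cytosine to uracil on the single-stranded DNA exposed by Cas9 binding, the nickase biases repair toward the edited strand, and UGI blocks uracil excision, together favouring C-to-T conversion. A NOS terminator follows the coding sequence, but no plant promoter is annotated within the att-flanked cassette, so the promoter is presumably supplied by the destination vector. The record describes this as the CBE_V01 configuration for C-to-T base editing in plants.
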