Addgene plasmid #164723: pYPQ265G2
Purpose: Gateway entry clone (attL1 & attR5) A3A/Y130F-iSpyMacCas9-CBE_V01 for C-T base editing
Depositing lab: Yiping Qi. Depositing organization: University of Maryland, College Park. Publication: Improved plant cytosine base editors with high editing activity, purity, and specificity. Ren Q, Sretenovic S, Liu G, Zhong Z, Wang J, Huang L, Tang X, Guo Y, Liu L, Wu Y, Zhou J, Zhao Y, Yang H, He Y, Liu S, Yin D, Mayorga R, Zheng X, Zhang T, Qi Y, Zhang Y. Plant Biotechnol J. 2021 May 27. doi: 10.1111/pbi.13635. PubMed 34042262.
Backbone
  Vector backbone: pYPQ255
  Total vector size (bp): 8343
  Vector type: Plant Expression, CRISPR ; Gateway compatible A3A/Y130F-iSpyMacCas9-CBE_V01 entry clone
Growth in bacteria
  Bacterial resistance: Spectinomycin, 50 μg/mL
  Growth temperature: 37°C
  Growth strain: DH5alpha
  Copy number: High Copy
Gene/Insert
  Gene/Insert name: A3A(Y130F)-ziSpyMac(D10A)-UGI)
Terms and licenses: Academic/Nonprofit Terms; Industry Terms: Not Available to Industry
How to cite: pYPQ265G2 was a gift from Yiping Qi (Addgene plasmid # 164723 ; http://n2t.net/addgene:164723 ; RRID:Addgene_164723)
